Addgene plasmid #244537: R919-X74-566
Purpose: Bacterial protein expression of His6-MBP-tev-Hs.KRAS4b(1-169) G13S
Depositing lab: Dominic Esposito. Depositing organization: Frederick National Laboratory.
Backbone
  Vector backbone: pDest-566
  Backbone size w/o insert (bp): 6800
  Vector type: Bacterial Expression
Growth in bacteria
  Bacterial resistance: Ampicillin, 100 μg/mL
  Growth temperature: 37°C
  Growth strain: DH5alpha
  Copy number: High Copy
Gene/Insert
  Gene/Insert name: His6-MBP-tev-Hs.KRAS4b(1-169) G13S
  Species: H. sapiens (human)
  Entrez Gene: KRAS (a.k.a. 'C-K-RAS, C-K-RAS, CFC2, K-RAS2A, K-RAS2B, K-RAS4A, K-RAS4B, K-Ras, K-Ras 2, KI-RAS, KRAS1, KRAS2, NS, NS3, OES, RALD, RASK2, c-Ki-ras, c-Ki-ras2)
  Tag / fusion protein: His6-MBP (N terminal on insert)
  Cloning method: Gateway Cloning
Terms and licenses: Academic/Nonprofit Terms; Industry Terms: Not Available to Industry
How to cite: R919-X74-566 was a gift from Dominic Esposito (Addgene plasmid # 244537 ; http://n2t.net/addgene:244537 ; RRID:Addgene_244537)
