[The description below was written by a language model from this plasmid's Addgene catalogue record and pLannotate feature annotations shown in this document.]
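Description:
R919-X74-566 is a bacterial expression plasmid built on the pDest-566 Gateway destination backbone for producing a truncated, mutant form of human KRAS4b in E. coli. The insert encodes residues 1–169 of KRAS4b carrying the G13S substitution, fused at its N terminus to a His6 tag and a signal-sequence-less maltose-binding protein (MBP) that stays in the cytosol. A TEV protease recognition site sits directly upstream of KRAS. The His6 tag allows metal-affinity purification, MBP generally aids solubility, and TEV cleavage can release the KRAS fragment from the fusion partner. The attB1 and attB2 sites flanking the TEV-KRAS segment are the scars of the Gateway recombination used to assemble the clone.

Expression is driven by a T7 promoter with an adjacent lac operator and the phage T7 gene 10 ribosome binding site. A plasmid-borne lacI gene supplies repressor, so transcription requires a host providing T7 RNA polymerase and is inducible with IPTG. Downstream of the insert lie rrnB T1/T2 terminators and a T7 terminator. A short His-tag fragment annotated after attB2 appears to be backbone remnant rather than part of the described fusion.

The plasmid is selected with ampicillin through the bla gene and replicates from a ColE1/pMB1-type origin. The catalogue lists it as high copy, although the feature table also shows the pBR322-derived rop and bom elements, along with an f1 origin and residual tetracycline-resistance fragments. The sequenced record is 7,305 nt. The recorded purpose is recombinant protein production; the record does not specify downstream uses of the purified G13S protein.
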