Features (pLannotate 1.2.2; 27 found; start..end, strand, type, name):
      2..20      +  promoter       T7 promoter: promoter for bacteriophage T7 RNA polymerase
     21..45      +  protein_bind   lac operator: The lac repressor binds to the lac operator to inhibit transcription in E. coli. This inhibition can be relieved by adding lactose or isopropyl-β-D-thiogalactopyranoside (IPTG). lac repressor encoded by lacI
     60..82      +  RBS            RBS: efficient ribosome binding site from bacteriophage T7 gene 10 (Olins and Rangwala, 1989)
     99..116     +  CDS            7xHis (fragment): 6xHis affinity tag
    120..1217    +  CDS            MBP: maltose binding protein from E. coli; malE (mutated); This version of the gene does not encode a signal sequence, so MBP will remain in the cytosol.
   1237..1254    +  protein_bind   attB1 (fragment): mutant version of attB; core recombination site for the Gateway® BP reaction BP Clonase™
   1260..1276    +  CDS            TEV site (fragment): tobacco etch virus (TEV) protease recognition and cleavage site
   1281..1787    +  CDS            K-Ras (fragment): human small GTPase proto-oncoprotein
   1795..1812    -  protein_bind   attB2 (fragment): mutant version of attB; core recombination site for the Gateway® BP reaction BP Clonase™
   1912..1929    +  CDS            9xHis (fragment): 9xHis affinity tag
   1976..2091    +  ncRNA          5S rRNA: Accession: RF00001 - 5S ribosomal RNA
   2095..2181    +  terminator     rrnB T1 terminator: Escherichia coli rrnB; transcription terminator T1 from the E. coli rrnB gene
   2273..2300    +  terminator     rrnB T2 terminator: transcription terminator T2 from the E. coli rrnB gene
   2319..2358    +  promoter       AmpR promoter (fragment): bla
   2368..2415    +  terminator     T7 terminator: transcription terminator for bacteriophage T7 RNA polymerase
   2452..2907    +  rep_origin     f1 ori (sequence partly withheld): f1 bacteriophage origin of replication; arrow indicates direction of (+) strand synthesis
   3022..3882    -  CDS            AmpR: β-lactamase; bla; confers resistance to ampicillin, carbenicillin, and related antibiotics
   3883..3975    -  promoter       AmpR promoter: bla
   4056..4644    +  rep_origin     ori: high-copy-number ColE1/pMB1/pBR322/pUC origin of replication
   4830..4969    -  misc_feature   bom: basis of mobility region from pBR322
   5071..5262    -  CDS            rop: Rop protein, which maintains plasmids at low copy number; rop
   5279..5659    +  CDS            YPB1_ECOLX: Protein predicted: Swiss-Prot protein existence level 4. From Escherichia coli.
   5721..5785    -  CDS            TcR (fragment): tetracycline efflux protein; tet; confers resistance to tetracycline
   5800..5821    -  protein_bind   CAP binding site: CAP binding activates transcription in the presence of cAMP. E. coli catabolite activator protein
   5834..6916    -  CDS            lacI: lac repressor; lacI; The lac repressor binds to the lac operator to inhibit transcription in E. coli. This inhibition can be relieved by adding lactose or isopropyl-β-D-thiogalactopyranoside (IPTG).
   6917..6994    -  promoter       lacI promoter: lacI
   7002..7281    -  CDS            TcR (fragment): tetracycline efflux protein; tet; confers resistance to tetracycline
>Addgene plasmid #244537 | R919-X74-566 | addgene full sequence | sequence record 488789 | Addgene NGS Result
TTAATACGACTCACTATAGGGGAATTGTGAGCGGATAACAATTCCCCTCTAGAAATAATTTTGTTTAACT
TTAAGAAGGAGATATACATATGAGATCCCATCACCATCACCATCACGGCAAAATCGAAGAAGGTAAACTG
GTAATCTGGATTAACGGCGATAAAGGCTATAACGGTCTCGCTGAAGTCGGTAAGAAATTCGAGAAAGATA
CCGGAATTAAAGTCACCGTTGAGCATCCGGATAAACTGGAAGAGAAATTCCCACAGGTTGCGGCAACTGG
CGATGGCCCTGACATTATCTTCTGGGCACACGACCGCTTTGGTGGCTACGCTCAATCTGGCCTGTTGGCT
GAAATCACCCCGGACAAAGCGTTCCAGGACAAGCTGTATCCGTTTACCTGGGATGCCGTACGTTACAACG
GCAAGCTGATTGCTTACCCGATCGCTGTTGAAGCGTTATCGCTGATTTATAACAAAGATCTGCTGCCGAA
CCCGCCAAAAACCTGGGAAGAGATCCCGGCGCTGGATAAAGAACTGAAAGCGAAAGGTAAGAGCGCGCTG
ATGTTCAACCTGCAAGAACCGTACTTCACCTGGCCGCTGATTGCTGCTGACGGGGGTTATGCGTTCAAGT
ATGAAAACGGCAAGTACGACATTAAAGACGTGGGCGTGGATAACGCTGGCGCGAAAGCGGGTCTGACCTT
CCTGGTTGACCTGATTAAAAACAAACACATGAATGCAGACACCGATTACTCCATCGCAGAAGCTGCCTTT
AATAAAGGCGAAACAGCGATGACCATCAACGGCCCGTGGGCATGGTCCAACATCGACACCAGCAAAGTGA
ATTATGGTGTAACGGTACTGCCGACCTTCAAGGGTCAACCATCCAAACCGTTCGTTGGCGTGCTGAGCGC
AGGTATTAACGCCGCCAGTCCGAACAAAGAGCTGGCAAAAGAGTTCCTCGAAAACTATCTGCTGACTGAT
GAAGGTCTGGAAGCGGTTAATAAAGACAAACCGCTGGGTGCCGTAGCGCTGAAGTCTTACGAGGAAGAGT
TGGCGAAAGATCCACGTATTGCCGCCACCATGGAAAACGCCCAGAAAGGTGAAATCATGCCGAACATCCC
GCAGATGTCCGCTTTCTGGTATGCCGTGCGTACTGCGGTGATCAACGCCGCCAGCGGTCGTCAGACTGTC
GATGAAGCCCTGAAAGACGCGCAGACTAATTCGGGATCTGATATCACAAGTTTGTACAAAAAAGTTGGCG
AAAACCTGTACTTCCAAGGCATGACTGAATATAAACTTGTGGTAGTTGGAGCTGGTAGCGTAGGCAAGAG
TGCCTTGACGATACAGCTAATTCAGAATCATTTTGTGGACGAATATGATCCAACAATAGAGGATTCCTAC
AGGAAGCAAGTAGTAATTGATGGAGAAACCTGTCTCTTGGATATTCTCGACACAGCAGGTCAAGAGGAGT
ACAGTGCAATGAGGGACCAGTACATGAGGACTGGGGAGGGCTTTCTTTGTGTATTTGCCATAAATAATAC
TAAATCATTTGAAGATATTCACCATTATAGAGAACAAATTAAAAGAGTTAAGGACTCTGAAGATGTACCT
ATGGTCCTAGTAGGAAATAAATGTGATTTGCCTTCTAGAACAGTAGACACAAAACAGGCTCAGGACTTAG
CAAGAAGTTATGGAATTCCTTTTATTGAAACATCAGCAAAGACAAGACAGGGTGTTGATGATGCCTTCTA
TACATTAGTTCGAGAAATTCGAAAACATAAAGAAAAGTAATCAACTTTCTTGTACAAAGTGGTGATATCG
CTAGCTAGATAGCTAGAAGCTTGCGGCCGCACAGCTGTATACACGTGCAAGCCAGCCAGAACTCGCTCCT
GAAGACCCAGAGGATCTCGAGCACCACCACCACCACCACTAATGTTAATTAAGTTGGGCGTTCCTAGGCT
GATAAAACAGAATTTGCCTGGCGGCAGTAGCGCGGTGGTCCCACCTGACCCCATGCCGAACTCAGAAGTG
AAACGCCGTAGCGCCGATGGTAGTGTGGGGTCTCCCCATGCGAGAGTAGGGAACTGCCAGGCATCAAATA
AAACGAAAGGCTCAGTCGAAAGACTGGGCCTTTCGTTTTATCTGTTGTTTGTCGGTGAACGCTCTCCTGA
GTAGGACAAATCCGCCGGGAGCGGATTTGAACGTTGCGAAGCAACGGCCCGGAGGGTGGCGGGCAGGACG
CCCGCCATAAACTGCCAGGCATCAAATTAAGCAGAAGGCCATCCTGACGGATGGCCTTTTTGCGTTTCTA
CAAACTCTTTTGTTTATTTTTCTAAATACATTCAAATATGTATCCGCTGAGCAATAACTAGCATAACCCC
TTGGGGCCTCTAAACGGGTCTTGAGGGGTTTTTTGCTGAAAGGAGGAACTATATCCGGATTGGCGAATGG
G
[124 nt withheld, positions 2452-2575]
C
[91 nt withheld, positions 2577-2667]
A
[49 nt withheld, positions 2669-2717]
CCTTTGACGTTGGAGTCCACGTTCTTT
[37 nt withheld, positions 2745-2781]
ACCCTATCTCGGTCTATTCTTTTGATTTATAAGGGATTTTGCCGATTTCGGCCTATTGGTTAAAAAATGA
GCTGATTTAACAAAAATTTAACGCGAATTTTAACAAAATATTAACGTTTACAATTTCTGGCGGCACGATG
GCATGAGATTATCAAAAAGGATCTTCACCTAGATCCTTTTAAATTAAAAATGAAGTTTTAAATCAATCTA
AAGTATATATGAGTAAACTTGGTCTGACAGTTACCAATGCTTAATCAGTGAGGCACCTATCTCAGCGATC
TGTCTATTTCGTTCATCCATAGTTGCCTGACTCCCCGTCGTGTAGATAACTACGATACGGGAGGGCTTAC
CATCTGGCCCCAGTGCTGCAATGATACCGCGAGACCCACGCTCACCGGCTCCAGATTTATCAGCAATAAA
CCAGCCAGCCGGAAGGGCCGAGCGCAGAAGTGGTCCTGCAACTTTATCCGCCTCCATCCAGTCTATTAAT
TGTTGCCGGGAAGCTAGAGTAAGTAGTTCGCCAGTTAATAGTTTGCGCAACGTTGTTGCCATTGCTACAG
GCATCGTGGTGTCACGCTCGTCGTTTGGTATGGCTTCATTCAGCTCCGGTTCCCAACGATCAAGGCGAGT
TACATGATCCCCCATGTTGTGCAAAAAAGCGGTTAGCTCCTTCGGTCCTCCGATCGTTGTCAGAAGTAAG
TTGGCCGCAGTGTTATCACTCATGGTTATGGCAGCACTGCATAATTCTCTTACTGTCATGCCATCCGTAA
GATGCTTTTCTGTGACTGGTGAGTACTCAACCAAGTCATTCTGAGAATAGTGTATGCGGCGACCGAGTTG
CTCTTGCCCGGCGTCAATACGGGATAATACCGCGCCACATAGCAGAACTTTAAAAGTGCTCATCATTGGA
AAACGTTCTTCGGGGCGAAAACTCTCAAGGATCTTACCGCTGTTGAGATCCAGTTCGATGTAACCCACTC
GTGCACCCAACTGATCTTCAGCATCTTTTACTTTCACCAGCGTTTCTGGGTGAGCAAAAACAGGAAGGCA
AAATGCCGCAAAAAAGGGAATAAGGGCGACACGGAAATGTTGAATACTCATACTCTTCCTTTTTCAATCA
TGATTGAAGCATTTATCAGGGTTATTGTCTCATGAGCGGATACATATTTGAATGTATTTAGAAAAATAAA
CAAATAGGTCATGACCAAAATCCCTTAACGTGAGTTTTCGTTCCACTGAGCGTCAGACCCCGTAGAAAAG
ATCAAAGGATCTTCTTGAGATCCTTTTTTTCTGCGCGTAATCTGCTGCTTGCAAACAAAAAAACCACCGC
TACCAGCGGTGGTTTGTTTGCCGGATCAAGAGCTACCAACTCTTTTTCCGAAGGTAACTGGCTTCAGCAG
AGCGCAGATACCAAATACTGTCCTTCTAGTGTAGCCGTAGTTAGGCCACCACTTCAAGAACTCTGTAGCA
CCGCCTACATACCTCGCTCTGCTAATCCTGTTACCAGTGGCTGCTGCCAGTGGCGATAAGTCGTGTCTTA
CCGGGTTGGACTCAAGACGATAGTTACCGGATAAGGCGCAGCGGTCGGGCTGAACGGGGGGTTCGTGCAC
ACAGCCCAGCTTGGAGCGAACGACCTACACCGAACTGAGATACCTACAGCGTGAGCTATGAGAAAGCGCC
ACGCTTCCCGAAGGGAGAAAGGCGGACAGGTATCCGGTAAGCGGCAGGGTCGGAACAGGAGAGCGCACGA
GGGAGCTTCCAGGGGGAAACGCCTGGTATCTTTATAGTCCTGTCGGGTTTCGCCACCTCTGACTTGAGCG
TCGATTTTTGTGATGCTCGTCAGGGGGGCGGAGCCTATGGAAAAACGCCAGCAACGCGGCCTTTTTACGG
TTCCTGGCCTTTTGCTGGCCTTTTGCTCACATGTTCTTTCCTGCGTTATCCCCTGATTCTGTGGATAACC
GTATTACCGCCTTTGAGTGAGCTGATACCGCTCGCCGCAGCCGAACGACCGAGCGCAGCGAGTCAGTGAG
CGAGGAAGCGGAAGAGCGCCTGATGCGGTATTTTCTCCTTACGCATCTGTGCGGTATTTCACACCGCAAT
GGTGCACTCTCAGTACAATCTGCTCTGATGCCGCATAGTTAAGCCAGTATACACTCCGCTATCGCTACGT
GACTGGGTCATGGCTGCGCCCCGACACCCGCCAACACCCGCTGACGCGCCCTGACGGGCTTGTCTGCTCC
CGGCATCCGCTTACAGACAAGCTGTGACCGTCTCCGGGAGCTGCATGTGTCAGAGGTTTTCACCGTCATC
ACCGAAACGCGCGAGGCAGCTGCGGTAAAGCTCATCAGCGTGGTCGTGAAGCGATTCACAGATGTCTGCC
TGTTCATCCGCGTCCAGCTCGTTGAGTTTCTCCAGAAGCGTTAATGTCTGGCTTCTGATAAAGCGGGCCA
TGTTAAGGGCGGTTTTTTCCTGTTTGGTCACTGATGCCTCCGTGTAAGGGGGATTTCTGTTCATGGGGGT
AATGATACCGATGAAACGAGAGAGGATGCTCACGATACGGGTTACTGATGATGAACATGCCCGGTTACTG
GAACGTTGTGAGGGTAAACAACTGGCGGTATGGATGCGGCGGGACCAGAGAAAAATCACTCAGGGTCAAT
GCCAGCGCTTCGTTAATACAGATGTAGGTGTTCCACAGGGTAGCCAGCAGCATCCTGCGATGCAGATCCG
GAACATAATGGTGCAGGGCGCTGACTTCCGCGTTTCCAGACTTTACGAAACACGGAAACCGAAGACCATT
CATGTTGTTGCTCAGGTCGCAGACGTTTTGCAGCAGCAGTCGCTTCACGTTCGCTCGCGTATCGGTGATT
CATTCTGCTAACCAGTAAGGCAACCCCGCCAGCCTAGCCGGGTCCTCAACGACAGGAGCACGATCATGCT
AGTCATGCCCCGCGCCCACCGGAAGGAGCTGACTGGGTTGAAGGCTCTCAAGGGCATCGGTCGAGATCCC
GGTGCCTAATGAGTGAGCTAACTTACATTAATTGCGTTGCGCTCACTGCCCGCTTTCCAGTCGGGAAACC
TGTCGTGCCAGCTGCATTAATGAATCGGCCAACGCGCGGGGAGAGGCGGTTTGCGTATTGGGCGCCAGGG
TGGTTTTTCTTTTCACCAGTGAGACGGGCAACAGCTGATTGCCCTTCACCGCCTGGCCCTGAGAGAGTTG
CAGCAAGCGGTCCACGCTGGTTTGCCCCAGCAGGCGAAAATCCTGTTTGATGGTGGTTAACGGCGGGATA
TAACATGAGCTGTCTTCGGTATCGTCGTATCCCACTACCGAGATGTCCGCACCAACGCGCAGCCCGGACT
CGGTAATGGCGCGCATTGCGCCCAGCGCCATCTGATCGTTGGCAACCAGCATCGCAGTGGGAACGATGCC
CTCATTCAGCATTTGCATGGTTTGTTGAAAACCGGACATGGCACTCCAGTCGCCTTCCCGTTCCGCTATC
GGCTGAATTTGATTGCGAGTGAGATATTTATGCCAGCCAGCCAGACGCAGACGCGCCGAGACAGAACTTA
ATGGGCCCGCTAACAGCGCGATTTGCTGGTGACCCAATGCGACCAGATGCTCCACGCCCAGTCGCGTACC
GTCTTCATGGGAGAAAATAATACTGTTGATGGGTGTCTGGTCAGAGACATCAAGAAATAACGCCGGAACA
TTAGTGCAGGCAGCTTCCACAGCAATGGCATCCTGGTCATCCAGCGGATAGTTAATGATCAGCCCACTGA
CGCGTTGCGCGAGAAGATTGTGCACCGCCGCTTTACAGGCTTCGACGCCGCTTCGTTCTACCATCGACAC
CACCACGCTGGCACCCAGTTGATCGGCGCGAGATTTAATCGCCGCGACAATTTGCGACGGCGCGTGCAGG
GCCAGACTGGAGGTGGCAACGCCAATCAGCAACGACTGTTTGCCCGCCAGTTGTTGTGCCACGCGGTTGG
GAATGTAATTCAGCTCCGCCATCGCCGCTTCCACTTTTTCCCGCGTTTTCGCAGAAACGTGGCTGGCCTG
GTTCACCACGCGGGAAACGGTCTGATAAGAGACACCGGCATACTCTGCGACATCGTATAACGTTACTGGT
TTCACATTCACCACCCTGAATTGACTCTCTTCCGGGCGCTATCATGCCATACCGCGAAAGGTTTTGCGCC
ATTCGATGGTGTCCGGGATCTCGACGCTCTCCCTTATGCGACTCCTGCATTAGGAAGCAGCCCAGTAGTA
GGTTGAGGCCGTTGAGCACCGCCGCCGCAAGGAATGGTGCATGCAAGGAGATGGCGCCCAACAGTCCCCC
GGCCACGGGGCCTGCCACCATACCCACGCCGAAACAAGCGCTCATGAGCCCGAAGTGGCGAGCCCGATCT
TCCCCATCGGTGATGTCGGCGATATAGGCGCCAGCAACCGCACCTGTGGCGCCGGTGATGCCGGCCACGA
TGCGTCCGGCGTAGAGGATCGAGATCGATCTCGATCCCGCGAAA
